>Addgene plasmid #11750 | pCMV5-Flag-RhoA wt | addgene partial sequence | sequence record 18449 | CMV-F 5'-CGCAAATGGGCGGTAGGCGTG-3'
GAGCTCGTTTAGTGAACCGTCAGAATTGATCTGGTACCACGCGTATCGATACCATGGACTACAAGGACGA
CGATGACAAGGGTCGACAA
[540 nt withheld, positions 90-629]
AGACGTGGGAAGAAAAAATCTGGTTGCCTTGTC
