[The description below was written by a language model from this plasmid's Addgene catalogue record.]
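Description:
pCMV5-Flag-RhoA wt is a mammalian expression plasmid built on the pCMV5 backbone (about 4.7 kb without insert) that carries the wild-type human RHOA coding sequence, an insert of roughly 560 bp. The insert was placed between the ClaI and XbaI sites of the vector, and both sites remain intact, so the cassette can be excised or exchanged. A Flag epitope is fused to the N terminus of RhoA, which allows the expressed protein to be detected or immunoprecipitated with anti-Flag antibodies independently of endogenous RhoA. As the backbone name and the CMV forward sequencing primer indicate, expression is presumably driven by the cytomegalovirus immediate-early promoter, a strong constitutive promoter in most mammalian cell lines. The record does not list other regulatory elements such as the polyadenylation signal, and no feature table is provided. In bacteria the plasmid is maintained at high copy number and selected with ampicillin. No mammalian selection marker is recorded, so it is best suited to transient transfection.

RhoA is a small GTPase that regulates actin cytoskeleton organisation, cell adhesion and cell shape. The "wt" designation marks this as the unmutated form, which typically serves as the reference alongside constitutively active or dominant-negative variants. The construct is associated with work on how TGFβ receptors regulate the polarity protein Par6 to control epithelial cell plasticity. It is useful for overexpressing tagged RhoA in cultured mammalian cells to study its abundance, turnover, localisation or protein interactions in signalling and cell polarity studies.
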