Addgene plasmid #11750: pCMV5-Flag-RhoA wt
Depositing lab: Jeff Wrana. Publication: Regulation of the polarity protein Par6 by TGFbeta receptors controls epithelial cell plasticity. Ozdamar B, Bose R, Barrios-Rodiles M, Wang HR, Zhang Y, Wrana JL. Science. 2005 Mar 11. 307(5715):1603-9. 10.1126/science.1105718 PubMed 15761148.
Backbone
  Vector backbone: pCMV5
  Backbone size w/o insert (bp): 4700
  Vector type: Mammalian Expression
Growth in bacteria
  Bacterial resistance: Ampicillin, 100 μg/mL
  Growth temperature: 37°C
  Growth strain: DH5alpha
  Copy number: High Copy
Gene/Insert
  Gene/Insert name: RhoA
  Species: H. sapiens (human)
  Insert size (bp): 560
  GenBank ID: L25080
  Entrez Gene: RHOA (a.k.a. ARH12, ARHA, EDFAOB, RHO12, RHOH12)
  Tag / fusion protein: Flag (N terminal on insert)
  Cloning method: Restriction Enzyme; 5′ cloning site ClaI (not destroyed); 3′ cloning site XbaI (not destroyed)
  Sequencing primers: 5′ CMV-F
Terms and licenses: Academic/Nonprofit Terms; Industry Terms
How to cite: pCMV5-Flag-RhoA wt was a gift from Jeff Wrana (Addgene plasmid # 11750 ; http://n2t.net/addgene:11750 ; RRID:Addgene_11750)
